>Addgene plasmid #133495 | pAV0523 | addgene full sequence | sequence record 263750 | Addgene NGS Result
TCGCGCGTTTCGGTGATGACGGTGAAAACCTCTGACACATGCAGCTCCCGGAGACGGTCACAGCTTGTCT
GTAAGCGGATGCCGGGAGCAGACAAGCCCGTCAGGGCGCGTCAGCGGGTGTTGGCGGGTGTCGGGGCTGG
CTTAACTATGCGGCATCAGAGCAGATTGTACTGAGAGTGCACCATAACCGGGAGAATCCTGAATAATGTG
CTGTGAAGCAGTTGAAAGAAAATTAAAGAACCCAATATAATATGCTATAAAGCAATCAAAAAATAATAGT
AAGAAACCCAAATAAAACCCCGTTGACCATGTTCCCAATTAAATTAACGCATATTAATGCAAAAAATGCA
ATATTAAGACTAGTTATTAAACCGATAATTAGTCTTCAATTATTAAAAGATGTAGTTGATTTGTATTATC
TTTCAATTGCTAATTCTAAATATATTGGAGAATTCAATGAGTTTATGCATTGAAGTTTAAGATAACATTG
GCGCTGATTGCAGCAAAAGTAATCACGCATATAGCTGTAGGACCAAAACGATCATCATATCGGACCGCAT
TATGTTTAAACGTTGCTTTATATATGGATAACGACATATACATTTATTTCTTGAAAAAATAGCAAAGCTA
TATTGATTTTAGCGTATGCTGCTTTAAAGTTGCATTTCACAATGCTTGGAAATGTAACGATGACAGAATT
AATACGATGCAAAACTCAAATAATAAACTGCGCACTAACTCACTACAATAAACAACTTTGAAAAAAAGAT
TCGTTTTTTCAACATTTACCATCTCATTAAGCTGAGCTGCCAAGGTATATACATACTTCATCGAATATGA
GCGAAAAACAGGTTGTAGGGATCCTTGGAGGTGGTCAATTGGGCCGAATGATGGTAGAGGCAGCCCATCG
CTTAAACATCAAATGCATCATCTTGGATGCAGCAAATTCTCCTGCCAAACAAATTGATGGAGGACGTGAG
CACATTGATGCATCATTTACTGACCCCGATGCAATTGTTGAACTGTCTAAGAAGTGCACGTTATTAACAA
CTGAAATTGAGCATATTAACACTGATGCCTTGGCAGCCGTTACGAAATCTGTTGCTGTTGAACCCTCTCC
TGCAACTCTGCGATGCATTCAAGACAAATATCTTCAAAAACAGCATTTACAGGTTTTTAAGATTGCACTT
CCTGAATTTTGCGATGCACCTGACCAGGAAAGTGTTGAAAAAGCAGGCCAAGAGTTTGGTTATCCTTTTG
TACTGAAAAGTAAAACATTGGCTTACGACGGTCGTGGAAATTACGTTGTTCATCAACCATCTGAGATTCC
TACTGCCATCAAAGCACTTGGTGATCGTCCGCTTTATGTTGAAAAGTTCGTTCCTTTCTCCATGGAAATT
GCAGTGATGGTAGTACGCAGTTTAGACGGAAAAGTTTATGCTTATCCTACAACTGAGACCATTCAAAAGG
ATAATGTTTGTCATTTAGTATATGCCCCTGCTCGTCTTCCCTTCTCAATTCAACAGCGTGCTCAAACCCT
TGCCATGGATGCGGTGCGCACTTTTGAAGGCGCTGGTATATATGGTGTAGAGATGTTTGTTTTGCAAGAT
GGTGAGACCATTTTACTCAACGAAATTGCTCCTCGGCCTCACAATTCAGGTCACTACACCATTGAAGCTT
GCCCAACTTCTCAGTTTGAAGCTCACTTACGGGCCATATGTGGTCTTCCTTTCAGCGAAATCAACACCCA
ACTCTCGACTTCCACAACTCATGCGTTGATGGTAAATATTTTAGGTACTGATGATCCTGATTATGTTTCA
AAGATCGCTAAACGTTCTCTGTCCATTCCCGGTGCAACTTTGCATCTTTATGGTAAAGCTGAATCTAGAA
AGGGTCGCAAGATGGGACACGTTACCATCATTTCTGATTCACCTCAAGAATGTGAACGTAGGTATCAGAT
GCTTCTTGACGTCAAAGATCCTGTCGAATCACCTGTTGTTGGTATTATCATGGGTTCGGATTCTGATTTA
AGCAAGATGAAAGATGCTGCCGTCATTTTAGATGAATTCAAGGTGCCTTACGAACTTACTATTGTTTCAG
CTCACCGCACACCAGATCGCATGGTTACTTATGCTCGTACCGCAGCTTCAAGAGGGTTGCGTGTGATTAT
TGCTGGTGCTGGTGGTGCCGCTCATTTGCCTGGTATGGTTGCTGCAATGACACCTCTTCCAGTAATCGGC
GTTCCTGTAAAAGGAAGCACTCTTGACGGAGTTGACTCTCTTCACTCTATTGTTCAGATGCCTCGAGGTG
TCCCTGTCGCCACTGTTGCTATCAATAATAGCCAAAATGCCGGTATTTTAGCCTGTCGTATACTTGCTAC
ATTTCAACCCTCCCTTTTGGCTGCTATGGAGAGCTTTATGGACAATATGAAAGAGATTGTTTTAGAAAAG
GCTGATAAATTAGAAAAAGTTGGTTGGAAAAATTATTCTGCATAGGCGACCATAGACATAACTGTTAAAT
GATTTTGCTTGCTTTTTGTTTTAAATAATATTTTATTTTGAAATTCTAGATTGTAAAATGTATTCTAAAA
AGTGATTAAAAATTAAAAATAAAAACCCCCCGAATAATGTGCTGCGACGCAGCTAGGGCGGTGTGAAATA
CCGCACAGATGCGTAAGGAGAAAATACCGCATCAGGAAATTGTAAGCGTTAATATTTTGTTAAAATTCGC
GTTAAATTTTTGTTAAATCAGCTCATTTTTTAACCAATAGGCCGAAATCGGCAAAATCCCTTATAAATCA
AAAGAATAGACCGAGATAGGGT
[37 nt withheld, positions 2823-2859]
AAAGAACGTGGACTCCAACGTCAAAGG
[49 nt withheld, positions 2887-2935]
T
[91 nt withheld, positions 2937-3027]
G
[124 nt withheld, positions 3029-3152]
CCATTCGCCATTCAGGCTGCGCAACTGTTGGGAAGGGCGATCGGTGCGGGCCTCTTCGCTATTACGCCAG
CTGGCGAAAGGGGGATGTGCTGCAAGGCGATTAAGTTGGGTAACGCCAGGGTTTTCCCAGTCACGACGTT
GTAAAACGACGGCCAGTGAGCGCGCGTAATACGACTCACTATAGGGCGAATTGGGTACCGGGCCCGCTAG
CATGCGAGCTTTGCGTAATTATGTACGGCGTCCTGGGATAGTCGCTGTTTGTTAAAAAAAAGGTGATTCG
CAACTGATGTATGCAGATGGCGATGAGAAAGTAGAGAGAGGTAGTGAAAAAAGATAATGAAATATAGAGA
ACTACGTAACGCTCCACAATAGAACAAATACCGTGCACTAAAGTTTCAAGAAATTTCCGCTTCAATAGGA
AAGAATAAACAAATTAGAATGGTTTGTTGGTACGGGAGAAAGCCGATTACGAACAGTCAAGGCAATGATT
TTGATTGATATGATCAACCAATTTTGATTTTACTAATTCAAAATGAAATCCTATTAATTTCAATCGATAG
CTCGCCCCTTTTACTTACAATTTTTTGAAAGATGTTGTTGGGGGATGAAAAGAGGAGAAATCGAAAGCAA
ACAACTGGCACAATATAGCCGCGAAAAAAAATTTTTTTAATGTAAATATACCGCGTTACTTGACCTTCCT
TTATAAGTAAATTTTTAGTCCTGTGATCTTCCGAGGCAGCATGTGCCGTTTGCATAATTTATGACCAAAT
CCGTTACCCACATATATCATTTGTTTGCCTTGAGCACCCCGGATAAAAGGTTGAAGAGTTGGTTTCCCGA
TATATGGTCCTTACACTAAAGTAAAGGATGCTCAGTAAGCTTCTCCCGTCTAGACTGGAAATAGCGCAAA
AATCATTTGGTATGTATAATCAAATATTACGGAACGGAGTACGACTTAAATTAATTCTATTAACAAATTG
AAAGCGCATAGCTCTTTCAGATATGAAAGTGAAGCAGAAGGTGAGCATTATTCGCACTTAGCAACAGAAA
ATTTGTAACTGACGACCTTGCAAAGGCTTGTAAGGTGAGCTAAGTTCCGCTTCCGTCTACGGTTCTTACC
GTTCTTCTCCTCGTTTCCGTGCGATGCGGTACCGTGTAAAGGCATACCCCGTCTTTTTCTATAACTATTT
TAACGAAACTTGTTGAAGCTTAATCCTCACGAGTTTTCCGTTTGGGTATTTCGTGTGGTTTCGGATGTTT
CAAAAGTTTGGGGTAATCGACATTTGTCCGTTCCCCAGATTTCTGAAGATAATGTTAAGGCTTACCGAAT
CAATAACCTGACGTGTTCATTCGTACATGTGCCATTGTTGTTGACAAAGAATTAACCCCATTTACAAGTA
TGGTGCGGACAACCAATTACTATATTTTTACCAAGGTGGTCCTCCAACAAACGAATCCGTTCAACGACTT
GGGTCACCTTATATAGGTTGATTTGCAAGAAGTTTTGCTTATTCCATCTTTGGACGGTTGTAGCACATAA
GATGTCCATGTTAGTACCCAAATAAAGTATTTTGTTTTAGTTTAGATAATTATATAAAATTAAAACTAAC
TTATCCAACTTAAGCGTGTCAGCAATGCAATCAAGAACTGCTATTATTTATTTACACCTTGACGAGTACA
CCACTTGTCATTCATTTTCGTAACTTTCGGGAGCTACTTTGAGGTTGTTCCTTTCATTCTTTTTTTTTTA
TAAATTTAGTTCCTTTGTTATATTTTATTTTATTGTAATCTAACTTCTGCATCTTCTATCAAAGGGATAT
TTCCCATTGTGCTGAGTACACAATGGGCCTTTGTTAGGTACTCTCCATTGTTGTCCACCATACAAAATGA
AGGGCTTGTCCTCTCTTCAGACACCATTCGGTGCGGTTTCTTTGGCAAAGAATCACTCTTTGGATTTTGT
TTTTTAGAATTCATGGCAAGCTCCAAGGGTGAAGAGCTATTTACTGGGGTTGTACCCATTTTGGTAGAAC
TGGACGGAGATGTAAACGGACATAAATTCTCTGTTAGAGGTGAGGGCGAAGGCGATGCCACCAATGGTAA
ATTGACTCTGAAGTTTATATGCACTACGGGTAAATTACCTGTTCCTTGGCCAACCCTAGTAACAACTTTG
ACATATGGTGTTCAATGTTTCTCAAGATACCCAGACCATATGAAAAGGCATGATTTCTTTAAAAGTGCTA
TGCCAGAAGGCTACGTGCAAGAGAGAACTATCTCCTTTAAGGATGACGGTACGTATAAAACACGAGCAGA
AGTGAAATTCGAAGGGGATACACTAGTTAATCGCATCGAATTAAAGGGTATAGACTTTAAGGAAGATGGT
AATATTCTCGGCCATAAACTTGAGTATAATTTCAACTCGCATAATGTGTACATTACAGCTGACAAACAAA
AGAACGGAATTAAAGCGAATTTTAAAATCAGGCACAACGTCGAAGATGGGTCTGTTCAACTTGCCGATCA
TTATCAGCAAAACACCCCTATTGGTGATGGTCCAGTCTTGTTACCCGATAATCACTACTTAAGCACACAG
TCTAGATTGTCAAAAGATCCGAATGAAAAGCGTGATCACATGGTTTTATTGGAATTTGTCACCGCTGCAG
GAATAACTCACGGAATGGACGAGCTTTATAAGTAAGGCGCGCCACTTCTAAATAAGCGAATTTCTTATGA
TTTATGATTTTTATTATTAAATAAGTTATAAAAAAAATAAGTGTATACAAATTTTAAAGTGACTCTTAGG
TTTTAAAACGAAAATTCTTATTCTTGAGTAACTCTTTCCTGTAGGTCAGGTTGCTTTCTCAGGTATAGTA
TGAGGTCGCTCTTATTGACCACACCTCTACCGGCAGATCCGCTAGGGATAACAGGGTAATATAGATCTGT
TTAGCTTGCCTCGTCCCCGCCGGGTCACCCGGCCAGCGACATGGAGGCCCAGAATACCCTCCTTGACAGT
CTTGACGTGCGCAGCTCAGGGGCATGATGTGACTGTCGCCCGTACATTTAGCCCATACATCCCCATGTAT
AATCATTTGCATCCATACATTTTGATGGCCGCACGGCGCGAAGCAAAAATTACGGCTCCTCGCTGCAGAC
CTGCGAGCAGGGAAACGCTCCCCTCACAGACGCGTTGAATTGTCCCCACGCCGCGCCCCTGTAGAGAAAT
ATAAAAGGTTAGGATTTGCCACTGAGGTTCTTCTTTCATATACTTCCTTTTAAAATCTTGCTAGGATACA
GTTCTCACATCACATCCGAACATAAACAACCATGGGTAAGGAAAAGACTCACGTTTCGAGGCCGCGATTA
AATTCCAACATGGATGCTGATTTATATGGGTATAAATGGGCTCGCGATAATGTCGGGCAATCAGGTGCGA
CAATCTATCGATTGTATGGGAAGCCCGATGCGCCAGAGTTGTTTCTGAAACATGGCAAAGGTAGCGTTGC
CAATGATGTTACAGATGAGATGGTCAGACTAAACTGGCTGACGGAATTTATGCCTCTTCCGACCATCAAG
CATTTTATCCGTACTCCTGATGATGCATGGTTACTCACCACTGCGATCCCCGGCAAAACAGCATTCCAGG
TATTAGAAGAATATCCTGATTCAGGTGAAAATATTGTTGATGCGCTGGCAGTGTTCCTGCGCCGGTTGCA
TTCGATTCCTGTTTGTAATTGTCCTTTTAACAGCGATCGCGTATTTCGTCTCGCTCAGGCGCAATCACGA
ATGAATAACGGTTTGGTTGATGCGAGTGATTTTGATGACGAGCGTAATGGCTGGCCTGTTGAACAAGTCT
GGAAAGAAATGCATAAGCTTTTGCCATTCTCACCGGATTCAGTCGTCACTCATGGTGATTTCTCACTTGA
TAACCTTATTTTTGACGAGGGGAAATTAATAGGTTGTATTGATGTTGGACGAGTCGGAATCGCAGACCGA
TACCAGGATCTTGCCATCCTATGGAACTGCCTCGGTGAGTTTTCTCCTTCATTACAGAAACGGCTTTTTC
AAAAATATGGTATTGATAATCCTGATATGAATAAATTGCAGTTTCATTTGATGCTCGATGAGTTTTTCTA
ATCAGTACTGACAATAAAAAGATTCTTGTTTTCAAGAACTTGTCATTTGTATAGTTTTTTTATATTGTAG
TTGTTCTATTTTAATCAAATGTTAGCGTGATTTATATTTTTTTTCGCCTCGACATCATCTGCCCAGATGC
GAAGTTAAGTGCGCAGAAAGTAATATCATGCGTCAATCGTATGTGAATGCTGGTCGCTATACTGCTGTCG
ATTCGATACTAACGCCGCCATCCAGTTTAAACGAGCTCCAGCTTTTGTTCCCTTTAGTGAGGGTTAATTG
CGCGCTTGGCGTAATCATGGTCATAGCTGTTTCCTGTGTGAAATTGTTATCCGCTCACAATTCCACACAA
CATACGAGCCGGAAGCATAAAGTGTAAAGCCTGGGGTGCCTAATGAGTGAGCTAACTCACATTAATTGCG
TTGCGCTCACTGCCCGCTTTCCAGTCGGGAAACCTGTCGTGCCAGCTGCATTAATGAATCGGCCAACGCG
CGGGGAGAGGCGGTTTGCGTATTGGGCGCTCTTCCGCTTCCTCGCTCACTGACTCGCTGCGCTCGGTCGT
TCGGCTGCGGCGAGCGGTATCAGCTCACTCAAAGGCGGTAATACGGTTATCCACAGAATCAGGGGATAAC
GCAGGAAAGAACATGTGAGCAAAAGGCCAGCAAAAGGCCAGGAACCGTAAAAAGGCCGCGTTGCTGGCGT
TTTTCCATAGGCTCCGCCCCCCTGACGAGCATCACAAAAATCGACGCTCAAGTCAGAGGTGGCGAAACCC
GACAGGACTATAAAGATACCAGGCGTTTCCCCCTGGAAGCTCCCTCGTGCGCTCTCCTGTTCCGACCCTG
CCGCTTACCGGATACCTGTCCGCCTTTCTCCCTTCGGGAAGCGTGGCGCTTTCTCATAGCTCACGCTGTA
GGTATCTCAGTTCGGTGTAGGTCGTTCGCTCCAAGCTGGGCTGTGTGCACGAACCCCCCGTTCAGCCCGA
CCGCTGCGCCTTATCCGGTAACTATCGTCTTGAGTCCAACCCGGTAAGACACGACTTATCGCCACTGGCA
GCAGCCACTGGTAACAGGATTAGCAGAGCGAGGTATGTAGGCGGTGCTACAGAGTTCTTGAAGTGGTGGC
CTAACTACGGCTACACTAGAAGAACAGTATTTGGTATCTGCGCTCTGCTGAAGCCAGTTACCTTCGGAAA
AAGAGTTGGTAGCTCTTGATCCGGCAAACAAACCACCGCTGGTAGCGGTGGTTTTTTTGTTTGCAAGCAG
CAGATTACGCGCAGAAAAAAAGGATCTCAAGAAGATCCTTTGATCTTTTCTACGGGGTCTGACGCTCAGT
GGAACGAAAACTCACGTTAAGGGATTTTGGTCATGAGATTATCAAAAAGGATCTTCACCTAGATCCTTTT
AAATTAAAAATGAAGTTTTAAATCAATCTAAAGTATATATGAGTAAACTTGGTCTGACAGTTACCAATGC
TTAATCAGTGAGGCACCTATCTCAGCGATCTGTCTATTTCGTTCATCCATAGTTGCCTGACTCCCCGTCG
TGTAGATAACTACGATACGGGAGGGCTTACCATCTGGCCCCAGTGCTGCAATGATACCGCGAGACCCACG
CTCACCGGCTCCAGATTTATCAGCAATAAACCAGCCAGCCGGAAGGGCCGAGCGCAGAAGTGGTCCTGCA
ACTTTATCCGCCTCCATCCAGTCTATTAATTGTTGCCGGGAAGCTAGAGTAAGTAGTTCGCCAGTTAATA
GTTTGCGCAACGTTGTTGCCATTGCTACAGGCATCGTGGTGTCACGCTCGTCGTTTGGTATGGCTTCATT
CAGCTCCGGTTCCCAACGATCAAGGCGAGTTACATGATCCCCCATGTTGTGCAAAAAAGCGGTTAGCTCC
TTCGGTCCTCCGATCGTTGTCAGAAGTAAGTTGGCCGCAGTGTTATCACTCATGGTTATGGCAGCACTGC
ATAATTCTCTTACTGTCATGCCATCCGTAAGATGCTTTTCTGTGACTGGTGAGTACTCAACCAAGTCATT
CTGAGAATAGTGTATGCGGCGACCGAGTTGCTCTTGCCCGGCGTCAATACGGGATAATACCGCGCCACAT
AGCAGAACTTTAAAAGTGCTCATCATTGGAAAACGTTCTTCGGGGCGAAAACTCTCAAGGATCTTACCGC
TGTTGAGATCCAGTTCGATGTAACCCACTCGTGCACCCAACTGATCTTCAGCATCTTTTACTTTCACCAG
CGTTTCTGGGTGAGCAAAAACAGGAAGGCAAAATGCCGCAAAAAAGGGAATAAGGGCGACACGGAAATGT
TGAATACTCATACTCTTCCTTTTTCAATATTATTGAAGCATTTATCAGGGTTATTGTCTCATGAGCGGAT
ACATATTTGAATGTATTTAGAAAAATAAACAAATAGGGGTTCCGCGCACATTTCCCCGAAAAGTGCCACC
TGACGTCTAAGAAACCATTATTATCATGACATTAACCTATAAAAATAGGCGTATCACGAGGCCCTTTCGT
C
Features (pLannotate 1.2.2; 19 found; start..end, strand, type, name):
    137..186     +  misc_feature   bom (fragment): basis of mobility region from pBR322
    466..567     -  CDS            vtc4 (fragment): VTC4_SCHPO - Experimental evidence at protein level: Swiss-Prot protein existence level 1. Component of the vacuolar transporter chaperone (VTC) complex, which plays a role in vacuolar membrane fusion. From Schizosaccharomyces pombe (strain 972 / ATCC 24843) (Fission yeast).
    837..2492    +  CDS            ade6: PUR6_SCHPO - Also known as min1. Protein inferred from homology: Swiss-Prot protein existence level 3. From Schizosaccharomyces pombe (strain 972 / ATCC 24843) (Fission yeast).
   2648..2696    +  misc_feature   bom (fragment): basis of mobility region from pBR322
   2724..3152    -  rep_origin     f1 ori (sequence partly withheld): f1 bacteriophage origin of replication; arrow indicates direction of (+) strand synthesis
   3156..3311    -  CDS            lacZα (fragment): LacZα fragment of β-galactosidase; lacZ fragment
   3319..3337    +  promoter       T7 promoter: promoter for bacteriophage T7 RNA polymerase
   5134..5844    +  CDS            Superfolder GFP: Superfolder GFP is a basic (constitutively fluorescent) green fluorescent protein published in 2005, derived from Aequorea victoria. It is reported to be a very rapidly-maturing weak dimer.
   5868..6055    +  terminator     ADH1 terminator: S. cerevisiae ADH1; transcription terminator for the S. cerevisiae alcohol dehydrogenase 1 (ADH1) gene
   6130..7486    +  gene           kanMX: yeast selectable marker conferring kanamycin resistance (Wach et al., 1994)
   7543..7561    -  promoter       T3 promoter: promoter for bacteriophage T3 RNA polymerase
   7606..7622    -  protein_bind   lac operator: The lac repressor binds to the lac operator to inhibit transcription in E. coli. This inhibition can be relieved by adding lactose or isopropyl-β-D-thiogalactopyranoside (IPTG). lac repressor encoded by lacI
   7630..7660    -  promoter       lac promoter: promoter for the E. coli lac operon
   7675..7696    -  protein_bind   CAP binding site: CAP binding activates transcription in the presence of cAMP. E. coli catabolite activator protein
   7709..7801    -  CDS            lacI (fragment): lac repressor; lacI; The lac repressor binds to the lac operator to inhibit transcription in E. coli. This inhibition can be relieved by adding lactose or isopropyl-β-D-thiogalactopyranoside (IPTG).
   7984..8572    -  rep_origin     ori: high-copy-number ColE1/pMB1/pBR322/pUC origin of replication
   8743..9603    -  CDS            AmpR: β-lactamase; bla; confers resistance to ampicillin, carbenicillin, and related antibiotics
   9604..9708    -  promoter       AmpR promoter: bla
   9803..35      +  CDS            rop (fragment) (across the origin): Rop protein, which maintains plasmids at low copy number; rop
