[The description below was written by a language model from this plasmid's Addgene catalogue record and pLannotate feature annotations shown in this document.]
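Description:
pAV0523 is a fission yeast expression plasmid built on the pAde6PmeI (pAV0356) backbone, one of a series of stable integration vectors for Schizosaccharomyces pombe. In E. coli it is maintained as a high-copy plasmid through a ColE1/pUC-type origin and selected with ampicillin via the β-lactamase gene. The backbone also retains typical cloning-vector remnants: an f1 phage origin, a lacZα fragment with lac promoter/operator elements, T7 and T3 promoters flanking the cloning region, and small fragments of bom, rop and lacI. No yeast replication origin is annotated, consistent with a vector meant to integrate into the genome rather than replicate episomally. The feature table shows a full S. pombe ade6 coding sequence and a fragment of vtc4. Together with the backbone name, this suggests that linearisation at a PmeI site targets the construct to the ade6 locus, although the record does not detail the integration mechanism.

The payload is superfolder GFP, a rapidly maturing green fluorescent protein, followed by the S. cerevisiae ADH1 transcription terminator. According to the insert name, expression is driven by p(mam1*), a variant of the mam1 promoter. This promoter is not annotated in the feature table but presumably lies in the unannotated stretch upstream of the sfGFP coding sequence, and the record does not explain what the asterisk denotes. Downstream sits a kanMX cassette, which provides a dominant drug-resistance marker (G418) for selecting yeast transformants. The sfGFP carries no annotated targeting signals, fitting the stated purpose of producing nucleo-cytoplasmic fluorescence specifically in M-cells, one of the two fission yeast mating types. The construct can therefore serve as a mating-type-specific fluorescent marker, for example to tell M-cells apart from their partners in microscopy.
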