Addgene plasmid #133495: pAV0523
Purpose: Expression of nucleo-cytoplasmic sfGFP in M-cells
Depositing lab: Sophie Martin. Depositing organization: Universite de Lausanne (UNIL). Publication: A toolbox of stable integration vectors in the fission yeast Schizosaccharomyces pombe. Vjestica A, Marek M, Nkosi PJ, Merlini L, Liu G, Berard M, Billault-Chaumartin I, Martin SG. J Cell Sci. 2020 Jan 8;133(1). pii: jcs.240754. doi: 10.1242/jcs.240754. PubMed 31801797.
Backbone
  Vector backbone: pAde6PmeI(pAV0356)
  Vector type: Yeast Expression
Growth in bacteria
  Bacterial resistance: Ampicillin, 100 μg/mL
  Growth temperature: 37°C
  Growth strain: DH5alpha
  Copy number: High Copy
Gene/Insert
  Gene/Insert name: pAde6(PmeI)-p(mam1*)-sfGFP-terminator(ScADH1)-kanMX
  Species: S. pombe (fission yeast)
  Cloning method: Unknown
Terms and licenses: Academic/Nonprofit Terms; Industry Terms: Not Available to Industry
Depositor comments: Please see the Resource Information section for an annotated Genbank file.
How to cite: pAV0523 was a gift from Sophie Martin (Addgene plasmid # 133495 ; http://n2t.net/addgene:133495 ; RRID:Addgene_133495)
